>Addgene plasmid #69226 | pCSDest2-SpCas9-WT-NLS-3XHA-NLS-ZFP_TS3 | depositor full sequence | sequence record 126404 | pCSDest2-SpCas9-WT-NLS-3XHA-NLS-ZFP_TS3 sequence 8768 bps
ACCGCCATTCTGCCTGGGGACGTCGGAGCAAGCTTGATTTAGGTGACACTATAGAATACAAGCTACTTGT
TCTTTTTGCAGGATCCCATCGATTCGAATTCAAGGATCAACAAGTTTGTACAAAAAAGCAGGCTGGCGCC
ACCATGGACAAGAAGTACTCCATTGGGCTCGATATCGGTACCAACAGCGTCGGCTGGGCCGTCATTACGG
ACGAGTACAAGGTGCCGAGCAAAAAATTCAAAGTTCTGGGCAATACCGATCGCCACAGCATAAAGAAGAA
CCTCATTGGAGCCCTCCTGTTCGACTCCGGGGAGACGGCCGAAGCCACGCGGCTCAAAAGAACAGCACGG
CGCAGATATACCCGCAGAAAGAATCGGATCTGCTACCTGCAGGAGATCTTTAGTAATGAGATGGCTAAGG
TGGATGACTCTTTCTTCCATAGGCTGGAGGAGTCCTTTTTGGTGGAGGAGGATAAAAAGCACGAGCGCCA
CCCAATCTTTGGCAATATCGTGGACGAGGTGGCGTACCATGAAAAGTACCCAACCATATATCATCTGAGG
AAGAAGCTGGTAGACAGTACTGATAAGGCTGACTTGCGGTTGATCTATCTCGCGCTGGCGCACATGATCA
AATTTCGGGGACACTTCCTCATCGAGGGGGACCTGAACCCAGACAACAGCGATGTCGACAAACTCTTTAT
CCAACTGGTTCAGACTTACAATCAGCTTTTCGAGGAGAACCCGATCAACGCATCCGGCGTTGACGCCAAA
GCAATCCTGAGCGCTAGGCTGTCCAAATCCCGGCGGCTCGAAAACCTCATCGCACAGCTCCCTGGGGAGA
AGAAGAACGGCCTGTTTGGTAATCTTATCGCCCTGTCACTCGGGCTGACCCCCAACTTTAAATCTAACTT
CGACCTGGCCGAAGATGCCAAGCTGCAACTGAGCAAAGACACCTACGATGATGATCTCGACAATCTGCTG
GCCCAGATCGGCGACCAGTACGCAGACCTTTTTTTGGCGGCAAAGAACCTGTCAGACGCCATTCTGCTGA
GTGATATTCTGCGAGTGAACACGGAGATCACCAAAGCTCCGCTGAGCGCTAGTATGATCAAGCGCTATGA
TGAGCACCACCAAGACTTGACTTTGCTGAAGGCCCTTGTCAGACAGCAACTGCCTGAGAAGTACAAGGAA
ATTTTCTTCGATCAGTCTAAAAATGGCTACGCCGGATACATTGACGGCGGAGCAAGCCAGGAGGAATTTT
ACAAATTTATTAAGCCCATCTTGGAAAAAATGGACGGCACCGAGGAGCTGCTGGTAAAGCTGAACAGAGA
AGATCTGTTGCGCAAACAGCGCACTTTCGACAATGGAAGCATCCCCCACCAGATTCACCTGGGCGAACTG
CACGCTATCCTCAGGCGGCAAGAGGATTTCTACCCCTTTTTGAAAGATAACAGGGAAAAGATTGAGAAAA
TCCTCACATTTCGGATACCCTACTATGTAGGCCCCCTCGCTCGGGGAAATTCCAGATTCGCGTGGATGAC
TCGCAAATCAGAAGAGACCATCACTCCCTGGAACTTCGAGGAAGTCGTGGATAAGGGGGCCTCTGCCCAG
TCCTTCATCGAAAGGATGACTAACTTTGATAAAAATCTGCCTAACGAAAAGGTGCTTCCTAAACACTCTC
TGCTGTACGAGTACTTCACAGTTTATAACGAGCTCACCAAGGTCAAATACGTCACAGAAGGGATGAGAAA
GCCAGCATTCCTGTCTGGAGAGCAGAAGAAAGCTATCGTGGACCTCCTCTTCAAGACGAACCGGAAAGTT
ACCGTGAAACAGCTCAAAGAAGACTATTTCAAAAAGATTGAATGTTTCGACTCTGTTGAAATCAGCGGAG
TGGAGGATCGCTTCAACGCATCCCTGGGAACGTATCACGATCTCCTGAAAATCATTAAAGACAAGGACTT
CCTGGACAATGAGGAGAACGAGGACATTCTTGAGGACATTGTCCTCACCCTTACGTTGTTTGAAGATAGG
GAGATGATTGAAGAACGCTTGAAAACTTACGCTCATCTCTTCGACGACAAAGTCATGAAACAGCTCAAGA
GACGCCGATATACAGGATGGGGGCGGCTGTCAAGAAAACTGATCAATGGCATCCGAGACAAGCAGAGTGG
AAAGACAATCCTGGATTTTCTTAAGTCCGATGGATTTGCCAACCGGAACTTCATGCAGTTGATCCATGAT
GACTCTCTCACCTTTAAGGAGGACATCCAGAAAGCACAAGTTTCTGGCCAGGGGGACAGTCTTCACGAGC
ACATCGCTAATCTTGCAGGTAGCCCAGCTATCAAAAAGGGAATACTGCAGACCGTTAAGGTCGTGGATGA
ACTCGTCAAAGTAATGGGAAGGCATAAGCCCGAGAATATCGTTATCGAGATGGCCCGAGAGAACCAAACT
ACCCAGAAGGGACAGAAGAACAGTAGGGAAAGGATGAAGAGGATTGAAGAGGGTATAAAAGAACTGGGGT
CCCAAATCCTTAAGGAACACCCAGTTGAAAACACCCAGCTTCAGAATGAGAAGCTCTACCTGTACTACCT
GCAGAACGGCAGGGACATGTACGTGGATCAGGAACTGGACATCAACCGGTTGTCCGACTACGACGTGGAT
CATATCGTGCCCCAAAGCTTTCTCAAAGATGATTCTATTGATAATAAAGTGTTGACAAGATCCGATAAAA
ATAGAGGGAAGAGTGATAACGTCCCCTCAGAAGAAGTTGTCAAGAAAATGAAAAATTATTGGCGGCAGCT
GCTGAACGCCAAACTGATCACACAACGGAAGTTCGATAATCTGACTAAGGCTGAACGAGGTGGCCTGTCT
GAGTTGGATAAAGCCGGCTTCATCAAAAGGCAGCTTGTTGAGACACGCCAGATCACCAAGCACGTGGCCC
AAATTCTCGATTCACGCATGAACACCAAGTACGATGAAAATGACAAACTGATTCGAGAGGTGAAAGTTAT
TACTCTGAAGTCTAAGCTGGTCTCAGATTTCAGAAAGGACTTTCAGTTTTATAAGGTGAGAGAGATCAAC
AATTACCACCATGCGCATGATGCCTACCTGAATGCAGTGGTAGGCACTGCACTTATCAAAAAATATCCCA
AGCTGGAATCTGAATTTGTTTACGGAGACTATAAAGTGTACGATGTTAGGAAAATGATCGCAAAGTCTGA
GCAGGAAATAGGCAAGGCCACCGCTAAGTACTTCTTTTACAGCAATATTATGAATTTTTTCAAGACCGAG
ATTACACTGGCCAATGGAGAGATTCGGAAGCGACCACTTATCGAAACAAACGGAGAAACAGGAGAAATCG
TGTGGGACAAGGGTAGGGATTTCGCGACAGTCCGCAAGGTCCTGTCCATGCCGCAGGTGAACATCGTTAA
AAAGACCGAAGTACAGACCGGAGGCTTCTCCAAGGAAAGTATCCTCCCGAAAAGGAACAGCGACAAGCTG
ATCGCACGCAAAAAAGATTGGGACCCCAAGAAATACGGCGGATTCGATTCTCCTACAGTCGCTTACAGTG
TACTGGTTGTGGCCAAAGTGGAGAAAGGGAAGTCTAAAAAACTCAAAAGCGTCAAGGAACTGCTGGGCAT
CACAATCATGGAGCGATCCAGCTTCGAGAAAAACCCCATCGACTTTCTCGAAGCGAAAGGATATAAAGAG
GTCAAAAAAGACCTCATCATTAAGCTGCCCAAGTACTCTCTCTTTGAGCTTGAAAACGGCCGGAAACGAA
TGCTCGCTAGTGCGGGCGAGCTGCAGAAAGGTAACGAGCTGGCACTGCCCTCTAAATACGTTAATTTCTT
GTATCTGGCCAGCCACTATGAAAAGCTCAAAGGGTCTCCCGAAGATAATGAGCAGAAGCAGCTGTTCGTG
GAACAACACAAACACTACCTTGATGAGATCATCGAGCAAATAAGCGAGTTCTCCAAAAGAGTGATCCTCG
CCGACGCTAACCTCGATAAGGTGCTTTCTGCTTACAATAAGCACAGGGATAAGCCCATCAGGGAGCAGGC
AGAAAACATTATCCACTTGTTTACTCTGACCAACTTGGGCGCGCCTGCAGCCTTCAAGTACTTCGACACC
ACCATAGACAGAAAGCGGTACACCTCTACAAAGGAGGTCCTGGACGCCACACTGATTCATCAGTCAATTA
CGGGGCTCTATGAAACAAGAATCGACCTCTCTCAGCTCGGTGGAGACGGCACCGGCGGGCCCAAGAAGAA
GAGGAAGGTATACCCATACGATGTTCCTGACTATGCGGGCTATCCCTATGACGTCCCGGACTATGCAGGA
TCGTATCCTTATGACGTTCCAGATTACGCTGGATCCGCCGCTCCGGCAGCTAAGAAAAAGAAACTGGATT
TCGAATCCGGAAAGCCCTATAAATGTCCTGAATGTGGCAAGTCCTTCTCGCGGAGCGACGACCTGACACG
GCACCAACGTACGCACACTGGTGAGAAGCCATACGCGTGTCCTGTCGAGTCCTGTGACCGCCGCTTCAGT
CAGAAGGGACACCTGACACGGCACATCCGCATTCACACAGGGCAAAAACCGTTTCAATGCCGCATCTGCA
TGAGGAACTTCAGCATCCGTAGCAGCCTGACACGGCACATCCGCACCCACACAGGAGAAAAGCCCTTCGC
CTGTGACATCTGCGGCAGGAAGTTCGCGCTGAGCCACCACCTGACACGGCACACCAAGATCCACCTCCGT
CAGAAAGACCCCGGGTAATGACTCGAGCCTCTAGAACTATAGTGAGTCGTATTACGTAGATCCAGACATG
ATAAGATACATTGATGAGTTTGGACAAACCACAACTAGAATGCAGTGAAAAAAATGCTTTATTTGTGAAA
TTTGTGATGCTATTGCTTTATTTGTAACCATTATAAGCTGCAATAAACAAGTTAACAACAACAATTGCAT
TCATTTTATGTTTCAGGTTCAGGGGGAGGTGTGGGAGGTTTTTTAATTCGCGGCCGCGGCGCCAATGCAT
TGGGCCCGGTACCCAGCTTTTGTTCCCTTTAGTGAGGGTTAATTGCGCGCTTGGCGTAATCATGGTCATA
GCTGTTTCCTGTGTGAAATTGTTATCCGCTCACAATTCCACACAACATACGAGCCGGAAGCATAAAGTGT
AAAGCCTGGGGTGCCTAATGAGTGAGCTAACTCACATTAATTGCGTTGCGCTCACTGCCCGCTTTCCAGT
CGGGAAACCTGTCGTGCCAGCTGCATTAATGAATCGGCCAACGCGCGGGGAGAGGCGGTTTGCGTATTGG
GCGCTCTTCCGCTTCCTCGCTCACTGACTCGCTGCGCTCGGTCGTTCGGCTGCGGCGAGCGGTATCAGCT
CACTCAAAGGCGGTAATACGGTTATCCACAGAATCAGGGGATAACGCAGGAAAGAACATGTGAGCAAAAG
GCCAGCAAAAGGCCAGGAACCGTAAAAAGGCCGCGTTGCTGGCGTTTTTCCATAGGCTCCGCCCCCCTGA
CGAGCATCACAAAAATCGACGCTCAAGTCAGAGGTGGCGAAACCCGACAGGACTATAAAGATACCAGGCG
TTTCCCCCTGGAAGCTCCCTCGTGCGCTCTCCTGTTCCGACCCTGCCGCTTACCGGATACCTGTCCGCCT
TTCTCCCTTCGGGAAGCGTGGCGCTTTCTCATAGCTCACGCTGTAGGTATCTCAGTTCGGTGTAGGTCGT
TCGCTCCAAGCTGGGCTGTGTGCACGAACCCCCCGTTCAGCCCGACCGCTGCGCCTTATCCGGTAACTAT
CGTCTTGAGTCCAACCCGGTAAGACACGACTTATCGCCACTGGCAGCAGCCACTGGTAACAGGATTAGCA
GAGCGAGGTATGTAGGCGGTGCTACAGAGTTCTTGAAGTGGTGGCCTAACTACGGCTACACTAGAAGGAC
AGTATTTGGTATCTGCGCTCTGCTGAAGCCAGTTACCTTCGGAAAAAGAGTTGGTAGCTCTTGATCCGGC
AAACAAACCACCGCTGGTAGCGGTGGTTTTTTTGTTTGCAAGCAGCAGATTACGCGCAGAAAAAAAGGAT
CTCAAGAAGATCCTTTGATCTTTTCTACGGGGTCTGACGCTCAGTGGAACGAAAACTCACGTTAAGGGAT
TTTGGTCATGAGATTATCAAAAAGGATCTTCACCTAGATCCTTTTAAATTAAAAATGAAGTTTTAAATCA
ATCTAAAGTATATATGAGTAAACTTGGTCTGACAGTTACCAATGCTTAATCAGTGAGGCACCTATCTCAG
CGATCTGTCTATTTCGTTCATCCATAGTTGCCTGACTCCCCGTCGTGTAGATAACTACGATACGGGAGGG
CTTACCATCTGGCCCCAGTGCTGCAATGATACCGCGAGACCCACGCTCACCGGCTCCAGATTTATCAGCA
ATAAACCAGCCAGCCGGAAGGGCCGAGCGCAGAAGTGGTCCTGCAACTTTATCCGCCTCCATCCAGTCTA
TTAATTGTTGCCGGGAAGCTAGAGTAAGTAGTTCGCCAGTTAATAGTTTGCGCAACGTTGTTGCCATTGC
TACAGGCATCGTGGTGTCACGCTCGTCGTTTGGTATGGCTTCATTCAGCTCCGGTTCCCAACGATCAAGG
CGAGTTACATGATCCCCCATGTTGTGCAAAAAAGCGGTTAGCTCCTTCGGTCCTCCGATCGTTGTCAGAA
GTAAGTTGGCCGCAGTGTTATCACTCATGGTTATGGCAGCACTGCATAATTCTCTTACTGTCATGCCATC
CGTAAGATGCTTTTCTGTGACTGGTGAGTACTCAACCAAGTCATTCTGAGAATAGTGTATGCGGCGACCG
AGTTGCTCTTGCCCGGCGTCAATACGGGATAATACCGCGCCACATAGCAGAACTTTAAAAGTGCTCATCA
TTGGAAAACGTTCTTCGGGGCGAAAACTCTCAAGGATCTTACCGCTGTTGAGATCCAGTTCGATGTAACC
CACTCGTGCACCCAACTGATCTTCAGCATCTTTTACTTTCACCAGCGTTTCTGGGTGAGCAAAAACAGGA
AGGCAAAATGCCGCAAAAAAGGGAATAAGGGCGACACGGAAATGTTGAATACTCATACTCTTCCTTTTTC
AATATTATTGAAGCATTTATCAGGGTTATTGTCTCATGAGCGGATACATATTTGAATGTATTTAGAAAAA
TAAACAAATAGGGGTTCCGCGCACATTTCCCCGAAAAGTGCCACCTAAATTGTAAGCGTTAATATTTTGT
TAAAATTCGCGTTAAATTTTTGTTAAATCAGCTCATTTTTTAACCAATAGGCCGAAATCGGCAAAATCCC
TTATAAATCAAAAGAATAGACCGAGATAGGGT
[37 nt withheld, positions 7383-7419]
AAAGAACGTGGACTCCAACGTCAAAGG
[49 nt withheld, positions 7447-7495]
T
[91 nt withheld, positions 7497-7587]
G
[124 nt withheld, positions 7589-7712]
CCCATTCGCCATTCAGGCTGCGCAACTGTTGGGAAGGGCGATCGGTGCGGGCCTCTTCGCTATTACGCCA
GTCGACCATAGCCAATTCAATATGGCGTATATGGACTCATGCCAATTCAATATGGTGGATCTGGACCTGT
GCCAATTCAATATGGCGTATATGGACTCGTGCCAATTCAATATGGTGGATCTGGACCCCAGCCAATTCAA
TATGGCGGACTTGGCACCATGCCAATTCAATATGGCGGACTTGGCACTGTGCCAACTGGGGAGGGGTCTA
CTTGGCACGGTGCCAAGTTTGAGGAGGGGTCTTGGCCCTGTGCCAAGTCCGCCATATTGAATTGGCATGG
TGCCAATAATGGCGGCCATATTGGCTATATGCCAGGATCAATATATAGGCAATATCCAATATGGCCCTAT
GCCAATATGGCTATTGGCCAGGTTCAATACTATGTATTGGCCCTATGCCATATAGTATTCCATATATGGG
TTTTCCTATTGACGTAGATAGCCCCTCCCAATGGGCGGTCCCATATACCATATATGGGGCTTCCTAATAC
CGCCCATAGCCACTCCCCCATTGACGTCAATGGTCTCTATATATGGTCTTTCCTATTGACGTCATATGGG
CGGTCCTATTGACGTATATGGCGCCTCCCCCATTGACGTCAATTACGGTAAATGGCCCGCCTGGCTCAAT
GCCCATTGACGTCAATAGGACCACCCACCATTGACGTCAATGGGATGGCTCATTGCCCATTCATATCCGT
TCTCACGCCCCCTATTGACGTCAATGACGGTAAATGGCCCACTTGGCAGTACATCAATATCTATTAATAG
TAACTTGGCAAGTACATTACTATTGGAAGGACGCCAGGGTACATTGGCAGTACTCCCATTGACGTCAATG
GCGGTAAATGGCCCGCGATGGCTGCCAAGTACATCCCCATTGACGTCAATGGGGAGGGGCAATGACGCAA
ATGGGCGTTCCATTGACGTAAATGGGCGGTAGGCGTGCCTAATGGGAGGTCTATATAAGCAATGCTCGTT
TAGGGA
Features (pLannotate 1.2.2; 19 found; start..end, strand, type, name):
     37..55      +  promoter       SP6 promoter: promoter for bacteriophage SP6 RNA polymerase
    110..134     +  protein_bind   attB1: mutant version of attB; recombination site for the Gateway® BP reaction BP Clonase™
    144..4247    +  CDS            cas9: CAS9_STRP1 - Also known as csn1 From Streptococcus pyogenes serotype M1.
   4281..4370    +  CDS            3xHA: three tandem HA epitope tags
   4443..4520    +  CDS            EGR1 (fragment): EGR1_SERCA - Also known as ZENK From Serinus canaria (Island canary) (Fringilla canaria).
   4656..4675    +  CDS            ZFHD1 (DNA binding domain) (fragment): composite human DNA-binding domain composed of domains from the transcription factors Zif268 and Oct-1 (Pomerantz et al., 1995)
   4797..4814    -  promoter       T7 promoter (fragment): promoter for bacteriophage T7 RNA polymerase
   4819..4953    -  polyA_signal   SV40 poly(A) signal: SV40 polyadenylation signal
   5066..5084    -  promoter       T3 promoter: promoter for bacteriophage T3 RNA polymerase
   5129..5145    -  protein_bind   lac operator: The lac repressor binds to the lac operator to inhibit transcription in E. coli. This inhibition can be relieved by adding lactose or isopropyl-β-D-thiogalactopyranoside (IPTG). lac repressor encoded by lacI
   5153..5183    -  promoter       lac promoter: promoter for the E. coli lac operon
   5198..5219    -  protein_bind   CAP binding site: CAP binding activates transcription in the presence of cAMP. E. coli catabolite activator protein
   5232..5324    -  CDS            lacI (fragment): lac repressor; lacI; The lac repressor binds to the lac operator to inhibit transcription in E. coli. This inhibition can be relieved by adding lactose or isopropyl-β-D-thiogalactopyranoside (IPTG).
   5507..6095    -  rep_origin     ori: high-copy-number ColE1/pMB1/pBR322/pUC origin of replication
   6266..7126    -  CDS            AmpR: β-lactamase; bla; confers resistance to ampicillin, carbenicillin, and related antibiotics
   7127..7231    -  promoter       AmpR promoter: bla
   7284..7712    -  rep_origin     f1 ori (sequence partly withheld): f1 bacteriophage origin of replication; arrow indicates direction of (+) strand synthesis
   7717..7783    -  CDS            lacZα (fragment): LacZα fragment of β-galactosidase; lacZ fragment
   7786..2       +  promoter       CMV IE94 promoter (across the origin): enhancer/promoter region of simian cytomegalovirus major immediate early transcription unit IE94
