[The description below was written by a language model from this plasmid's Addgene catalogue record and pLannotate feature annotations shown in this document.]
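Description:
pCSDest2-SpCas9-WT-NLS-3XHA-NLS-ZFP_TS3 is an 8,768 bp mammalian expression plasmid of the CRISPR class that produces wild-type Streptococcus pyogenes Cas9 fused at its C-terminus to a synthetic zinc finger protein, ZFP-TS3. It is built on a pCS-type Gateway destination-derived backbone and is maintained in E. coli through a high-copy ColE1/pUC-type origin with ampicillin selection from the β-lactamase gene. An f1 origin and remnants of the lac promoter/operator, lacI and lacZα are also present as backbone carry-over.

Expression is driven by the simian cytomegalovirus IE94 enhancer/promoter, which spans the plasmid origin and is followed by an SP6 promoter that could also allow in vitro transcription of the fusion mRNA. An attB1 site left from Gateway recombination precedes the Cas9 open reading frame. Downstream of Cas9 lies a linker module described in the record as NLS-3xHA-NLS, providing nuclear import signals and three tandem HA epitopes for detection; only the 3xHA portion is annotated in the feature table. The TS3 ZFP insert was cloned between BspEI and XhoI sites after this module. The annotation tool detects it only as short matches to EGR1/Zif268-type zinc fingers, consistent with an engineered Zif268-like scaffold. An SV40 polyadenylation signal is annotated just downstream of the insert, on the opposite strand in the feature table, flanked by T7 and T3 promoter sequences.

No guide RNA cassette is annotated, so the sgRNA would presumably have to be supplied separately. The associated work concerns using DNA-binding-domain fusions to improve the targeting range and precision of Cas9, and this construct serves as the wild-type Cas9 version of such a fusion.
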