Addgene plasmid #69226: pCSDest2-SpCas9-WT-NLS-3XHA-NLS-ZFP_TS3
Purpose: Expresses wild type SpCas9 fused to ZFP-TS3 in mammalian cells
Depositing lab: Scot Wolfe. Depositing organization: University of Massachusetts, Worcester. Publication: DNA-binding-domain fusions enhance the targeting range and precision of Cas9. Bolukbasi MF, Gupta A, Oikemus S, Derr AG, Garber M, Brodsky MH, Zhu LJ, Wolfe SA. Nat Methods. 2015 Oct 19. doi: 10.1038/nmeth.3624. PubMed 26480473.
Backbone
  Vector backbone: pCSDest2-SpCas9-NLS-3XHA-NLS
  Vector type: Mammalian Expression, CRISPR
Growth in bacteria
  Bacterial resistance: Ampicillin, 100 μg/mL
  Growth temperature: 37°C
  Growth strain: XL1 Blue
  Copy number: Unknown
Gene/Insert
  Gene/Insert name: TS3 ZFP
  Species: Synthetic
  Tag / fusion protein: NLS-3XHA-NLS (N terminal on backbone)
  Cloning method: Restriction Enzyme; 5′ cloning site BspEI (not destroyed); 3′ cloning site XhoI (not destroyed)
  Sequencing primers: 5′ CACAGGGATAAGCCCATCAG; 3′ T3
Terms and licenses: Academic/Nonprofit Terms; Industry Terms: Not Available to Industry
How to cite: pCSDest2-SpCas9-WT-NLS-3XHA-NLS-ZFP_TS3 was a gift from Scot Wolfe (Addgene plasmid # 69226 ; http://n2t.net/addgene:69226 ; RRID:Addgene_69226)
