>Addgene plasmid #69226 | pCSDest2-SpCas9-WT-NLS-3XHA-NLS-ZFP_TS3 | addgene partial sequence | sequence record 124756 | SP6 5'-ATTTAGGTGACACTATAG-3'
TCGATTCGAATTCAAGGATCAACAAGTTTGTACAAAAAAGCAGGCTGGCGCCACCATGGACAAGAAGTAC
TCCATTGGGCTCGATATCGGTACCAACAGCGTCGGCTGGGCCGTCATTACGGACGAGTACAAGGTGCCGA
GCAAAAAATTCAAAGTTCTGGGCAATACCGATCGCCACAGCATAAAGAAGAACCTCATTGGAGCCCTCCT
GTTCGACTCCGGGGAGACGGCCGAAGCCACGCGGCTCAAAAGAACAGCACGGCGCAGATATACCCGCAGA
AAGAATCGGATCTGCTACCTGCAGGAGATCTTTAGTAATGAGATGGCTAAGGTGGATGACTCTTTCTTCC
ATAGGCTGGAGGAGTCCTTTTTGGTGGAGGAGGATAAAAAGCACGAGCGCCACCCAATCTTTGGCAATAT
CGTGGACGAGGTGGCGTACCATGAAAAGTACCCAACCATATATCATCTGAGGAAGAAGCTGGTAGACAGT
ACTGATAAGGCTGACTTGCGGTTGATCTATCTCGCGCTGGCGCACATGATCAAATTTCGGGGACACTTCC
TCATCGAGGGGGACCTGAACCCAGACAACAGCGATGTCGACAAACTCTTTATCCAACTGGTTCAGACTTA
CAATCAGCTTTTCGAGGAGAACCCGATCAACGCATCCGGCGTTGACGCCAAAGCAATCCTGAGCGCTAGG
CTGTCCAAATCCCGGCGGCTCGAAAACCTCATCGCACAGCTCCCTGGGGAGAAGAAGAACGGCCTGTTTG
GTAATCTTATCGCCCTGTCACTCGGGCTGACCCCCAACTTTAAATCTAACTTCGACCTGGCCGAAGATGC
CAAG
