>Addgene plasmid #69226 | pCSDest2-SpCas9-WT-NLS-3XHA-NLS-ZFP_TS3 | addgene partial sequence | sequence record 124757 | EBV-rev 5'-GTGGTTTGTCCAAACTCATC-3'
TCGACTCACTATAGTTCTAGAGGCTCGAGTCATTACCCGGGGTCTTTCTGACGGAGGTGGATCTTGGTGT
GCCGTGTCAGGTGGTGGCTCAGCGCGAACTTCCTGCCGCAGATGTCACAGGCGAAGGGCTTTTCTCCTGT
GTGGGTGCGGATGTGCCGTGTCAGGCTGCTACGGATGCTGAAGTTCCTCATGCAGATGCGGCATTGAAAC
GGTTTTTGCCCTGTGTGAATGCGGATGTGCCGTGTCAGGTGTCCCTTCTGACTGAAGCGGCGGTCACAGG
ACTCGACAGGACACGCGTATGGCTTCTCACCAGTGTGCGTACGTTGGTGCCGTGTCAGGTCGTCGCTCCG
CGAGAAGGACTTGCCACATTCAGGACATTTATAGGGCTTTCCGGATTCGAAATCCAGTTTCTTTTTCTTA
GCTGCCGGAGCGGCGGATCCAGCGTAATCTGGAACGTCATAAGGATACGATCCTGCATAGTCCGGGACGT
CATAGGGATAGCCCGCATAGTCAGGAACATCGTATGGGTATACCTTCCTCTTCTTCTTGGGCCCGCCGGT
GCCGTCTCCACCGAGCTGAGAGAGGTCGATTCTTGTTTCATAGAGCCCCGTAATTGACTGATGAATCAGT
GTGGCGTCCAGGACCTCCTTTGTAGAGGTGTACCGCTTTCTGTCTATGGTGGTGTCGAAGTACTTGAAGG
CTGCAGGCGCGCCCAAGTTGGTCAGAGTAAACAAGTGGATAATGTTTTCTGCCTGCTCCCTGATGGGCTT
ATCCCTGTGCTTATT
